Addgene plasmid #141691: TFORF0767
Purpose: Lentiviral vector for overexpressing transcription factor ORFs with unique 24-bp barcodes. Barcodes facilitate identification of transcription factors in pooled screens.
Depositing lab: Feng Zhang. Depositing organization: Broad Institute. Publication: A transcription factor atlas of directed differentiation. Joung J, Ma S, Tay T, Geiger-Schuller KR, Kirchgatterer PC, Verdine VK, Guo B, Arias-Garcia MA, Allen WE, Singh A, Kuksenko O, Abudayyeh OO, Gootenberg JS, Fu Z, Macrae RK, Buenrostro JD, Regev A, Zhang F. Cell. 2023 Jan 5;186(1):209-229.e26. doi: 10.1016/j.cell.2022.11.026. PubMed 36608654.
Backbone
  Vector backbone: pLX_TRC317
  Backbone manufacturer: Broad Institute Genetic Perturbation Platform
  Backbone size w/o insert (bp): 8264
  Vector type: Mammalian Expression, Lentiviral
  Selectable markers: Puromycin
Growth in bacteria
  Bacterial resistance: Ampicillin, 100 μg/mL
  Growth temperature: 37°C
  Growth strain: NEB Stable
  Copy number: High Copy
Gene/Insert
  Gene/Insert name: ZNF550
  Species: H. sapiens (human)
  Insert size (bp): 1370
  Entrez Gene: ZNF550 (a.k.a. MGC41917)
  Promoter: EF1a
  Cloning method: Unknown
  Sequencing primers: 5′ GGGTGGAGACTGAAGTTAGGCCAG; 3′ CACATAGCGTAAAAGGAGCAACATAG
Terms and licenses: Academic/Nonprofit Terms; Industry Terms: Not Available to Industry
Depositor comments: NM_001277090,NM_001277091,NM_001277092,XM_011526567,XM_017026401,ENST00000457177,ENST00000325134,ENST00000376230,ENST00000447310 . The transcription factor ORF portion of this plasmid was synthesized by Genewiz. Please test multiple small colonies in case of plasmid recombination. To make this collection available in a timely manner, a portion of this collection was not fully sequenced by Addgene. If an Addgene verified full plasmid sequence is not available, please contact us prior to placing an order to request the full sequence.
How to cite: TFORF0767 was a gift from Feng Zhang (Addgene plasmid # 141691 ; http://n2t.net/addgene:141691 ; RRID:Addgene_141691)
