[The description below was written by a language model from this plasmid's Addgene catalogue record and pLannotate feature annotations shown in this document.]
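Description:
TFORF0767 is a lentiviral mammalian expression plasmid built on the pLX_TRC317 backbone and carrying the human zinc-finger transcription factor ZNF550 as an overexpression ORF. It belongs to a barcoded transcription factor ORF collection in which each construct carries a unique 24-bp barcode, so individual factors can be identified by sequencing in pooled screens. The barcode is not annotated as a separate feature in the table. In bacteria the plasmid is maintained through a high-copy ColE1/pUC-type origin with ampicillin resistance (AmpR). An f1 origin and remnants of a lac/T7/T3 cloning region are also present in the backbone.

The viral portion has a third-generation, self-inactivating layout. An RSV promoter fused to a truncated HIV-1 5' LTR drives genomic RNA production in packaging cells. It is followed by the Ψ packaging signal with a gag fragment, the RRE for Rev-dependent nuclear export, a cPPT/CTS element, and a ΔU3 3' LTR with a downstream SV40 polyadenylation signal. Within the proviral region, an SV40 early promoter drives puromycin N-acetyltransferase for selection of transduced cells. A separate EF-1α promoter drives the ZNF550 ORF, with a WPRE downstream to enhance transcript stability and expression. The annotation software matched only part of the insert to ZNF550. The short hits to a CCR5 zinc-finger domain and a U6 promoter fragment lie between that match and the WPRE, and they probably reflect zinc-finger repeat similarity and short flanking sequence rather than functional elements. The record notes that the ORF was synthesised and that the plasmid can be prone to recombination. The construct is intended for lentiviral delivery and stable overexpression of ZNF550, for example in pooled directed-differentiation screens.
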