Features (pLannotate 1.2.2; 32 found; start..end, strand, type, name):
     26..252     +  promoter       RSV promoter: Rous sarcoma virus enhancer/promoter
    253..433     +  LTR            5' LTR (truncated): truncated 5' long terminal repeat (LTR) from HIV-1
    480..605     +  misc_feature   HIV-1 Ψ: packaging signal of human immunodeficiency virus type 1
    589..952     +  CDS            HIV-1 gag (fragment): gag protein from human immunodeficiency virus 1; gag
   1098..1331    +  misc_feature   RRE: The Rev response element (RRE) of HIV-1 allows for Rev-dependent mRNA export from the nucleus to the cytoplasm.
   1708..1734    +  CDS            Rev (fragment): human immunodeficiency virus 1 (HIV-1) Rev protein; rev; enhances nuclear export of unspliced and incompletely spliced viral mRNAs
   1741..1764    +  promoter       SV40 promoter (fragment): SV40 early promoter
   1765..1836    +  promoter       SV40 promoter (fragment): SV40 enhancer and early promoter
   1860..1995    +  rep_origin     SV40 ori: SV40 origin of replication
   2041..2637    +  CDS            PuroR (fragment): puromycin N-acetyltransferase; pac from Streptomyces; confers resistance to puromycin
   2686..2803    +  misc_feature   cPPT/CTS: central polypurine tract and central termination sequence of HIV-1
   2868..2934    +  CDS            small t antigen (fragment): SV40 (simian virus 40) small t antigen
   2941..4119    +  promoter       EF-1α promoter: strong constitutive promoter for human elongation factor EF-1α
   4136..4807    +  CDS            ZNF550 (fragment): ZN550_HUMAN - Experimental evidence at protein level: Swiss-Prot protein existence level 1. May be involved in transcriptional regulation. From Homo sapiens (Human).
   5057..5079    +  CDS            CCR5TC (fragment): zinc-finger domain from the CCR5-224 (+) zinc-finger nuclease that recognizes the left half-site target sequence in the human CCR5 gene (Perez et al., 2008; Gross et al., 2013)
   5417..5470    +  promoter       U6 promoter (fragment): RNA polymerase III promoter for human U6 snRNA
   5512..6100    +  misc_feature   WPRE: woodchuck hepatitis virus posttranscriptional regulatory element
   6151..6170    +  misc_feature   cPPT/CTS (fragment): central polypurine tract and central termination sequence of HIV-1
   6172..6405    +  LTR            3' LTR (ΔU3): self-inactivating 3' long terminal repeat (LTR) from HIV-1
   6483..6604    +  polyA_signal   SV40 poly(A) signal: SV40 polyadenylation signal
   6644..6779    +  rep_origin     SV40 ori: SV40 origin of replication
   6800..6818    -  promoter       T7 promoter: promoter for bacteriophage T7 RNA polymerase
   6826..6981    +  CDS            lacZα (fragment): LacZα fragment of β-galactosidase; lacZ fragment
   6986..7414    +  rep_origin     f1 ori (sequence partly withheld): f1 bacteriophage origin of replication; arrow indicates direction of (+) strand synthesis
   7467..7571    +  promoter       AmpR promoter: bla
   7572..8432    +  CDS            AmpR: β-lactamase; bla; confers resistance to ampicillin, carbenicillin, and related antibiotics
   8603..9191    +  rep_origin     ori: high-copy-number ColE1/pMB1/pBR322/pUC origin of replication
   9374..9466    +  CDS            lacI (fragment): lac repressor; lacI; The lac repressor binds to the lac operator to inhibit transcription in E. coli. This inhibition can be relieved by adding lactose or isopropyl-β-D-thiogalactopyranoside (IPTG).
   9479..9500    +  protein_bind   CAP binding site: CAP binding activates transcription in the presence of cAMP. E. coli catabolite activator protein
   9515..9545    +  promoter       lac promoter: promoter for the E. coli lac operon
   9553..9569    +  protein_bind   lac operator: The lac repressor binds to the lac operator to inhibit transcription in E. coli. This inhibition can be relieved by adding lactose or isopropyl-β-D-thiogalactopyranoside (IPTG). lac repressor encoded by lacI
   9614..9632    +  promoter       T3 promoter: promoter for bacteriophage T3 RNA polymerase
>Addgene plasmid #141691 | TFORF0767 | addgene full sequence | sequence record 408933 | Addgene NGS Result
ACAAAAGCTGGAGCTGCAAGCTTAATGTAGTCTTATGCAATACTCTTGTAGTCTTGCAACATGGTAACGA
TGAGTTAGCAACATGCCTTACAAGGAGAGAAAAAGCACCGTGCATGCCGATTGGTGGAAGTAAGGTGGTA
CGATCGTGCCTTATTAGGAAGGCAACAGACGGGTCTGACATGGATTGGACGAACCACTGAATTGCCGCAT
TGCAGAGATATTGTATTTAAGTGCCTAGCTCGATACATAAACGGGTCTCTCTGGTTAGACCAGATCTGAG
CCTGGGAGCTCTCTGGCTAACTAGGGAACCCACTGCTTAAGCCTCAATAAAGCTTGCCTTGAGTGCTTCA
AGTAGTGTGTGCCCGTCTGTTGTGTGACTCTGGTAACTAGAGATCCCTCAGACCCTTTTAGTCAGTGTGG
AAAATCTCTAGCAGTGGCGCCCGAACAGGGACTTGAAAGCGAAAGGGAAACCAGAGGAGCTCTCTCGACG
CAGGACTCGGCTTGCTGAAGCGCGCACGGCAAGAGGCGAGGGGCGGCGACTGGTGAGTACGCCAAAAATT
TTGACTAGCGGAGGCTAGAAGGAGAGAGATGGGTGCGAGAGCGTCAGTATTAAGCGGGGGAGAATTAGAT
CGCGATGGGAAAAAATTCGGTTAAGGCCAGGGGGAAAGAAAAAATATAAATTAAAACATATAGTATGGGC
AAGCAGGGAGCTAGAACGATTCGCAGTTAATCCTGGCCTGTTAGAAACATCAGAAGGCTGTAGACAAATA
CTGGGACAGCTACAACCATCCCTTCAGACAGGATCAGAAGAACTTAGATCATTATATAATACAGTAGCAA
CCCTCTATTGTGTGCATCAAAGGATAGAGATAAAAGACACCAAGGAAGCTTTAGACAAGATAGAGGAAGA
GCAAAACAAAAGTAAGACCACCGCACAGCAAGCGGCCGCTGATCTTCAGACCTGGAGGAGGAGATATGAG
GGACAATTGGAGAAGTGAATTATATAAATATAAAGTAGTAAAAATTGAACCATTAGGAGTAGCACCCACC
AAGGCAAAGAGAAGAGTGGTGCAGAGAGAAAAAAGAGCAGTGGGAATAGGAGCTTTGTTCCTTGGGTTCT
TGGGAGCAGCAGGAAGCACTATGGGCGCAGCGTCAATGACGCTGACGGTACAGGCCAGACAATTATTGTC
TGGTATAGTGCAGCAGCAGAACAATTTGCTGAGGGCTATTGAGGCGCAACAGCATCTGTTGCAACTCACA
GTCTGGGGCATCAAGCAGCTCCAGGCAAGAATCCTGGCTGTGGAAAGATACCTAAAGGATCAACAGCTCC
TGGGGATTTGGGGTTGCTCTGGAAAACTCATTTGCACCACTGCTGTGCCTTGGAATGCTAGTTGGAGTAA
TAAATCTCTGGAACAGATTTGGAATCACACGACCTGGATGGAGTGGGACAGAGAAATTAACAATTACACA
AGCTTAATACACTCCTTAATTGAAGAATCGCAAAACCAGCAAGAAAAGAATGAACAAGAATTATTGGAAT
TAGATAAATGGGCAAGTTTGTGGAATTGGTTTAACATAACAAATTGGCTGTGGTATATAAAATTATTCAT
AATGATAGTAGGAGGCTTGGTAGGTTTAAGAATAGTTTTTGCTGTACTTTCTATAGTGAATAGAGTTAGG
CAGGGATATTCACCATTATCGTTTCAGACCCACCTCCCAACCCCGAGGGGACCCATGCATTGCATCTCAA
TTAGTCAGCAACCAGGTGTGGAAAGTCCCCAGGCTCCCCAGCAGGCAGAAGTATGCAAAGCATGCGTCTC
AATTAGTCAGCAACCATAGTCCCGCCCCTAACTCCGCCCATCCCGCCCCTAACTCCGCCCAGTTCCGCCC
ATTCTCCGCCCCATGGCTGACTAATTTTTTTTATTTATGCAGAGGCCGAGGCCGCCTCGGCCTCTGAGCT
ATTCCAGAAGTAGTGAGGAGGCTTTTTTGGAGGCCTAGGCTTTTGCAAAAAGCTTTCTAGAGGTACCACC
GGAGCTTACCATGACCGAGTACAAGCCCACGGTGCGCCTCGCCACCCGCGACGACGTCCCCAGGGCCGTA
CGCACCCTCGCCGCCGCGTTCGCCGACTACCCCGCCACGCGCCACACCGTCGATCCGGACCGCCACATCG
AGCGGGTCACCGAGCTGCAAGAACTCTTCCTCACGCGCGTCGGGCTCGACATCGGCAAGGTGTGGGTCGC
GGACGACGGCGCCGCCGTGGCGGTCTGGACCACGCCGGAGAGCGTCGAAGCGGGGGCGGTGTTCGCCGAG
ATCGGCCCGCGCATGGCCGAGTTGAGCGGTTCCCGGCTGGCCGCGCAGCAACAGATGGAAGGCCTCCTGG
CGCCGCACCGGCCCAAGGAGCCCGCGTGGTTCCTGGCCACCGTCGGCGTCTCGCCCGACCACCAGGGCAA
GGGTCTGGGCAGCGCCGTCGTGCTCCCCGGAGTGGAGGCGGCCGAGCGCGCCGGGGTGCCCGCCTTCCTG
GAGACCTCCGCGCCCCGCAACCTCCCCTTCTACGAGCGGCTCGGCTTCACCGTCACCGCCGACGTCGAGG
TGCCCGAAGGACCGCGCACCTGGTGCATGACCCGCAAGCCCGGTGCCAGTTAACGAATTCTAGATCTTGA
GACAAATGGCAGTATTCATCCACAATTTTAAAAGAAAAGGGGGGATTGGGGGGTACAGTGCAGGGGAAAG
AATAGTAGACATAATAGCAACAGACATACAAACTAAAGAATTACAAAAACAAATTACAAAAATTCAAAAT
TTTCGGGTTTATTACAGGGACAGCAGAGATCCACTTTGGCGCCGGCTCGAGGCCTGCAGGTGCAAAGATG
GATAAAGTTTTAAACAGAGAGGAATCTTTGCAGCTAATGGACCTTCTAGGTCTTGAAAGGAGTGGGAATT
GGCTCCGGTGCCCGTCAGTGGGCAGAGCGCACATCGCCCACAGTCCCCGAGAAGTTGGGGGGAGGGGTCG
GCAATTGAACCGGTGCCTAGAGAAGGTGGCGCGGGGTAAACTGGGAAAGTGATGTCGTGTACTGGCTCCG
CCTTTTTCCCGAGGGTGGGGGAGAACCGTATATAAGTGCAGTAGTCGCCGTGAACGTTCTTTTTCGCAAC
GGGTTTGCCGCCAGAACACAGGTAAGTGCCGTGTGTGGTTCCCGCGGGCCTGGCCTCTTTACGGGTTATG
GCCCTTGCGTGCCTTGAATTACTTCCACCTGGCTGCAGTACGTGATTCTTGATCCCGAGCTTCGGGTTGG
AAGTGGGTGGGAGAGTTCGAGGCCTTGCGCTTAAGGAGCCCCTTCGCCTCGTGCTTGAGTTGAGGCCTGG
CCTGGGCGCTGGGGCCGCCGCGTGCGAATCTGGTGGCACCTTCGCGCCTGTCTCGCTGCTTTCGATAAGT
CTCTAGCCATTTAAAATTTTTGATGACCTGCTGCGACGCTTTTTTTCTGGCAAGATAGTCTTGTAAATGC
GGGCCAAGATCTGCACACTGGTATTTCGGTTTTTGGGGCCGCGGGCGGCGACGGGGCCCGTGCGTCCCAG
CGCACATGTTCGGCGAGGCGGGGCCTGCGAGCGCGGCCACCGAGAATCGGACGGGGGTAGTCTCAAGCTG
GCCGGCCTGCTCTGGTGCCTGGCCTCGCGCCGCCGTGTATCGCCCCGCCCTGGGCGGCAAGGCTGGCCCG
GTCGGCACCAGTTGCGTGAGCGGAAAGATGGCCGCTTCCCGGCCCTGCTGCAGGGAGCTCAAAATGGAGG
ACGCGGCGCTCGGGAGAGCGGGCGGGTGAGTCACCCACACAAAGGAAAAGGGCCTTTCCGTCCTCAGCCG
TCGCTTCATGTGACTCCACGGAGTACCGGGCGCCGTCCAGGCACCTCGATTAGTTCTCGAGCTTTTGGAG
TACGTCGTCTTTAGGTTGGGGGGAGGGGTTTTATGCGATGGAGTTTCCCCACACTGAGTGGGTGGAGACT
GAAGTTAGGCCAGCTTGGCACTTGATGTAATTCTCCTTGGAATTTGCCCTTTTTGAGTTTGGATCTTGGT
TCATTCTCAAGCCTCAGACAGTGGTTCAAAGTTTTTTTCTTCCATTTCAGGTGTCGTGAGGCTAGCACCG
CCACCATGGCGGAGACGAAGGACGCAGCGCAGATGTTGGTGACCTTCAAGGATGTGGCTGTGACCTTTAC
CCGGGAGGAGTGGAGACAGCTGGACCTGGCCCAGAGGACCCTGTACCGAGAGGTGATGCTGGAGACCTGT
GGGCTTCTGGTTTCACTAGGGCATCGGGTTCCCAAACCAGAGTTGGTCCACCTGCTAGAGCATGGGCAGG
AGCTGTGGATAGTGAAGAGAGGCCTCTCACATGCTACCTGTGCAGGTGACAGAGCACAAGTTCATACCAG
AGAGCCAACCACTTACCCGCCAGTCTTATCTGAGCGGGCCTTTCTCCGGGGAAGCCTGACTCTGGAATCT
TCAACCTCAAGTGATTCGAGGTTGGGGAGAGCTAGGGATGAGGAAGGGCTTTTGGAAATGCAGAAAGGTA
AAGTGACACCGGAGACAGACCTCCACAAGGAGACCCATCTTGGGAAAGTGAGCCTTGAAGGTGAAGGTTT
GGGGACAGATGATGGTCTGCACTCCAGGGCATTACAAGAGTGGTTATCAGCAGATGTTCTCCATGAATGT
GACTCACAGCAACCAGGGAAAGACGCCTTGATTCATGCAGGGACAAACCCCTACAAATGCAAGCAGTGTG
GGAAAGGTTTTAACAGGAAGTGGTATCTCGTTCGACATCAGAGGGTTCACACTGGAATGAAACCCTATGA
ATGCAATGCATGTGGGAAAGCCTTTAGCCAGAGCTCAACTCTCATTCGGCACTACCTCATCCACACCGGG
GAGAAACCATACAAGTGCCTTGAGTGTGGGAAGGCCTTCAAACGCAGGTCGTACCTCATGCAGCACCATC
CAATCCACACTGGAGAGAAACCCTATGAGTGTAGTCAATGTCGAAAGGCCTTCACCCACCGGTCTACTTT
TATTCGCCATAATAGGACCCACACTGGAGAAAAGCCCTTTGAGTGCAAAGAATGTGAGAAAGCCTTTAGC
AATAGAGCCCACCTAATTCAACATTACATCATCCACACTGGAGAGAAGCCCTATGATTGCATGGCATGTG
GAAAGGCCTTCAGATGCAGCTCAGAACTCATACAGCACCAGCGGATTCACACTGGGGAGAAGCCCTATGA
ATGCACCCAGTGTGGGAAAGCCTTTCACCGGAGCACGTACCTCATTCAGCACTCTGTCATCCACACTGGG
GAGATGCCCTACAAGTGTATCGAGTGTGGGAAGGCCTTCAAACGCAGGTCACACCTTCTGCAGCACCAAA
GGGTCCATACATAGTAATGAACTAGTCCGTAACTTGAAAGTATTTCGATTTCTTGGCTTTATATATCTTG
TGGAAAGGACGAGAAGACATAGCTATTGTTGAGAGAACGCGTTAAGTCGACAATCAACCTCTGGATTACA
AAATTTGTGAAAGATTGACTGGTATTCTTAACTATGTTGCTCCTTTTACGCTATGTGGATACGCTGCTTT
AATGCCTTTGTATCATGCTATTGCTTCCCGTATGGCTTTCATTTTCTCCTCCTTGTATAAATCCTGGTTG
CTGTCTCTTTATGAGGAGTTGTGGCCCGTTGTCAGGCAACGTGGCGTGGTGTGCACTGTGTTTGCTGACG
CAACCCCCACTGGTTGGGGCATTGCCACCACCTGTCAGCTCCTTTCCGGGACTTTCGCTTTCCCCCTCCC
TATTGCCACGGCGGAACTCATCGCCGCCTGCCTTGCCCGCTGCTGGACAGGGGCTCGGCTGTTGGGCACT
GACAATTCCGTGGTGTTGTCGGGGAAATCATCGTCCTTTCCTTGGCTGCTCGCCTGTGTTGCCACCTGGA
TTCTGCGCGGGACGTCCTTCTGCTACGTCCCTTCGGCCCTCAATCCAGCGGACCTTCCTTCCCGCGGCCT
GCTGCCGGCTCTGCGGCCTCTTCCGCGTCTTCGCCTTCGCCCTCAGACGAGTCGGATCTCCCTTTGGGCC
GCCTCCCCGCGTCGACTTTAAGACCAATGACTTACAAGGCAGCTGTAGATCTTAGCCACTTTTTAAAAGA
AAAGGGGGGACTGGAAGGGCTAATTCACTCCCAACGAAGACAAGATCTGCTTTTTGCTTGTACTGGGTCT
CTCTGGTTAGACCAGATCTGAGCCTGGGAGCTCTCTGGCTAACTAGGGAACCCACTGCTTAAGCCTCAAT
AAAGCTTGCCTTGAGTGCTTCAAGTAGTGTGTGCCCGTCTGTTGTGTGACTCTGGTAACTAGAGATCCCT
CAGACCCTTTTAGTCAGTGTGGAAAATCTCTAGCAGTACGTATAGTAGTTCATGTCATCTTATTATTCAG
TATTTATAACTTGCAAAGAAATGAATATCAGAGAGTGAGAGGAACTTGTTTATTGCAGCTTATAATGGTT
ACAAATAAAGCAATAGCATCACAAATTTCACAAATAAAGCATTTTTTTCACTGCATTCTAGTTGTGGTTT
GTCCAAACTCATCAATGTATCTTATCATGTCTGGCTCTAGCTATCCCGCCCCTAACTCCGCCCATCCCGC
CCCTAACTCCGCCCAGTTCCGCCCATTCTCCGCCCCATGGCTGACTAATTTTTTTTATTTATGCAGAGGC
CGAGGCCGCCTCGGCCTCTGAGCTATTCCAGAAGTAGTGAGGAGGCTTTTTTGGAGGCCTAGGGACGTAC
CCAATTCGCCCTATAGTGAGTCGTATTACGCGCGCTCACTGGCCGTCGTTTTACAACGTCGTGACTGGGA
AAACCCTGGCGTTACCCAACTTAATCGCCTTGCAGCACATCCCCCTTTCGCCAGCTGGCGTAATAGCGAA
GAGGCCCGCACCGATCGCCCTTCCCAACAGTTGCGCAGCCTGAATGGCGAATGGG
[124 nt withheld, positions 6986-7109]
C
[91 nt withheld, positions 7111-7201]
A
[49 nt withheld, positions 7203-7251]
CCTTTGACGTTGGAGTCCACGTTCTTT
[37 nt withheld, positions 7279-7315]
ACCCTATCTCGGTCTATTCTTTTGATTTATAAGGGATTTTGCCGATTTCGGCCTATTGGTTAAAAAATGA
GCTGATTTAACAAAAATTTAACGCGAATTTTAACAAAATATTAACGCTTACAATTTAGGTGGCACTTTTC
GGGGAAATGTGCGCGGAACCCCTATTTGTTTATTTTTCTAAATACATTCAAATATGTATCCGCTCATGAG
ACAATAACCCTGATAAATGCTTCAATAATATTGAAAAAGGAAGAGTATGAGTATTCAACATTTCCGTGTC
GCCCTTATTCCCTTTTTTGCGGCATTTTGCCTTCCTGTTTTTGCTCACCCAGAAACGCTGGTGAAAGTAA
AAGATGCTGAAGATCAGTTGGGTGCACGAGTGGGTTACATCGAACTGGATCTCAACAGCGGTAAGATCCT
TGAGAGTTTTCGCCCCGAAGAACGTTTTCCAATGATGAGCACTTTTAAAGTTCTGCTATGTGGCGCGGTA
TTATCCCGTATTGACGCCGGGCAAGAGCAACTCGGTCGCCGCATACACTATTCTCAGAATGACTTGGTTG
AGTACTCACCAGTCACAGAAAAGCATCTTACGGATGGCATGACAGTAAGAGAATTATGCAGTGCTGCCAT
AACCATGAGTGATAACACTGCGGCCAACTTACTTCTGACAACGATCGGAGGACCGAAGGAGCTAACCGCT
TTTTTGCACAACATGGGGGATCATGTAACTCGCCTTGATCGTTGGGAACCGGAGCTGAATGAAGCCATAC
CAAACGACGAGCGTGACACCACGATGCCTGTAGCAATGGCAACAACGTTGCGCAAACTATTAACTGGCGA
ACTACTTACTCTAGCTTCCCGGCAACAATTAATAGACTGGATGGAGGCGGATAAAGTTGCAGGACCACTT
CTGCGCTCGGCCCTTCCGGCTGGCTGGTTTATTGCTGATAAATCTGGAGCCGGTGAGCGTGGGTCTCGCG
GTATCATTGCAGCACTGGGGCCAGATGGTAAGCCCTCCCGTATCGTAGTTATCTACACGACGGGGAGTCA
GGCAACTATGGATGAACGAAATAGACAGATCGCTGAGATAGGTGCCTCACTGATTAAGCATTGGTAACTG
TCAGACCAAGTTTACTCATATATACTTTAGATTGATTTAAAACTTCATTTTTAATTTAAAAGGATCTAGG
TGAAGATCCTTTTTGATAATCTCATGACCAAAATCCCTTAACGTGAGTTTTCGTTCCACTGAGCGTCAGA
CCCCGTAGAAAAGATCAAAGGATCTTCTTGAGATCCTTTTTTTCTGCGCGTAATCTGCTGCTTGCAAACA
AAAAAACCACCGCTACCAGCGGTGGTTTGTTTGCCGGATCAAGAGCTACCAACTCTTTTTCCGAAGGTAA
CTGGCTTCAGCAGAGCGCAGATACCAAATACTGTTCTTCTAGTGTAGCCGTAGTTAGGCCACCACTTCAA
GAACTCTGTAGCACCGCCTACATACCTCGCTCTGCTAATCCTGTTACCAGTGGCTGCTGCCAGTGGCGAT
AAGTCGTGTCTTACCGGGTTGGACTCAAGACGATAGTTACCGGATAAGGCGCAGCGGTCGGGCTGAACGG
GGGGTTCGTGCACACAGCCCAGCTTGGAGCGAACGACCTACACCGAACTGAGATACCTACAGCGTGAGCT
ATGAGAAAGCGCCACGCTTCCCGAAGGGAGAAAGGCGGACAGGTATCCGGTAAGCGGCAGGGTCGGAACA
GGAGAGCGCACGAGGGAGCTTCCAGGGGGAAACGCCTGGTATCTTTATAGTCCTGTCGGGTTTCGCCACC
TCTGACTTGAGCGTCGATTTTTGTGATGCTCGTCAGGGGGGCGGAGCCTATGGAAAAACGCCAGCAACGC
GGCCTTTTTACGGTTCCTGGCCTTTTGCTGGCCTTTTGCTCACATGTTCTTTCCTGCGTTATCCCCTGAT
TCTGTGGATAACCGTATTACCGCCTTTGAGTGAGCTGATACCGCTCGCCGCAGCCGAACGACCGAGCGCA
GCGAGTCAGTGAGCGAGGAAGCGGAAGAGCGCCCAATACGCAAACCGCCTCTCCCCGCGCGTTGGCCGAT
TCATTAATGCAGCTGGCACGACAGGTTTCCCGACTGGAAAGCGGGCAGTGAGCGCAACGCAATTAATGTG
AGTTAGCTCACTCATTAGGCACCCCAGGCTTTACACTTTATGCTTCCGGCTCGTATGTTGTGTGGAATTG
TGAGCGGATAACAATTTCACACAGGAAACAGCTATGACCATGATTACGCCAAGCGCGCAATTAACCCTCA
CTAAAGGGA
