>Addgene plasmid #141691 | TFORF0767 | depositor partial sequence | sequence record 277210 | Insert
ACCGCCACCATGGCGGAGACGAAGGACGCAGCGCAGATGTTGGTGACCTTCAAGGATGTGGCTGTGACCT
TTACCCGGGAGGAGTGGAGACAGCTGGACCTGGCCCAGAGGACCCTGTACCGAGAGGTGATGCTGGAGAC
CTGTGGGCTTCTGGTTTCACTAGGGCATCGGGTTCCCAAACCAGAGTTGGTCCACCTGCTAGAGCATGGG
CAGGAGCTGTGGATAGTGAAGAGAGGCCTCTCACATGCTACCTGTGCAGGTGACAGAGCACAAGTTCATA
CCAGAGAGCCAACCACTTACCCGCCAGTCTTATCTGAGCGGGCCTTTCTCCGGGGAAGCCTGACTCTGGA
ATCTTCAACCTCAAGTGATTCGAGGTTGGGGAGAGCTAGGGATGAGGAAGGGCTTTTGGAAATGCAGAAA
GGTAAAGTGACACCGGAGACAGACCTCCACAAGGAGACCCATCTTGGGAAAGTGAGCCTTGAAGGTGAAG
GTTTGGGGACAGATGATGGTCTGCACTCCAGGGCATTACAAGAGTGGTTATCAGCAGATGTTCTCCATGA
ATGTGACTCACAGCAACCAGGGAAAGACGCCTTGATTCATGCAGGGACAAACCCCTACAAATGCAAGCAG
TGTGGGAAAGGTTTTAACAGGAAGTGGTATCTCGTTCGACATCAGAGGGTTCACACTGGAATGAAACCCT
ATGAATGCAATGCATGTGGGAAAGCCTTTAGCCAGAGCTCAACTCTCATTCGGCACTACCTCATCCACAC
CGGGGAGAAACCATACAAGTGCCTTGAGTGTGGGAAGGCCTTCAAACGCAGGTCGTACCTCATGCAGCAC
CATCCAATCCACACTGGAGAGAAACCCTATGAGTGTAGTCAATGTCGAAAGGCCTTCACCCACCGGTCTA
CTTTTATTCGCCATAATAGGACCCACACTGGAGAAAAGCCCTTTGAGTGCAAAGAATGTGAGAAAGCCTT
TAGCAATAGAGCCCACCTAATTCAACATTACATCATCCACACTGGAGAGAAGCCCTATGATTGCATGGCA
TGTGGAAAGGCCTTCAGATGCAGCTCAGAACTCATACAGCACCAGCGGATTCACACTGGGGAGAAGCCCT
ATGAATGCACCCAGTGTGGGAAAGCCTTTCACCGGAGCACGTACCTCATTCAGCACTCTGTCATCCACAC
TGGGGAGATGCCCTACAAGTGTATCGAGTGTGGGAAGGCCTTCAAACGCAGGTCACACCTTCTGCAGCAC
CAAAGGGTCCATACATAGTAATGAACTAGTCCGTAACTTGAAAGTATTTCGATTTCTTGGCTTTATATAT
CTTGTGGAAAGGACGAGAAGACATAGCTATTGTTGAGAGA
