>Addgene plasmid #141691 | TFORF0767 | depositor partial sequence | sequence record 277211 | Barcode
GAAGACATAGCTATTGTTGAGAGA
